>Addgene plasmid #168611 | pDONR223 MERS-CoV NSP6_nostop | depositor partial sequence | sequence record 326820 | Inserted CDS without stop codon
ATGAGTGGTGTGAGAAAAGTTACATATGGTACTGCGCATTGGTTGTTTGCGACCCTTGTCTCAACCTATG
TGATAATCTTACAAGCCACTAAATTTACTTTGTGGAACTACTTGTTTGAGACTATTCCCACACAGTTGTT
CCCACTCTTATTTGTGACTATGGCCTTCGTTATGTTGTTGGTTAAACACAAACACACCTTTTTGACACTT
TTCTTGTTGCCTGTGGCTATTTGTTTGACTTATGCAAACATAGTCTACGAGCCCACTACTCCCATTTCGT
CAGCGCTGATTGCAGTTGCAAATTGGCTTGCCCCCACTAATGCTTATATGCGCACTACACATACTGATAT
TGGTGTCTACATTAGTATGTCACTTGTATTAGTCATTGTAGTGAAGAGATTGTACAACCCATCACTTTCT
AACTTTGCGTTAGCATTGTGCAGTGGTGTAATGTGGTTGTACACTTATAGCATTGGAGAAGCCTCAAGCC
CCATTGCCTATCTGGTTTTTGTCACTACACTCACTAGTGATTATACGATTACAGTCTTTGTTACTGTCAA
CCTTGCAAAAGTTTGCACTTATGCCATCTTTGCTTACTCACCACAGCTTACACTTGTGTTTCCGGAAGTG
AAGATGATACTTTTATTATACACATGTTTAGGTTTCATGTGTACTTGCTATTTTGGTGTCTTCTCTCTTT
TGAACCTTAAGCTTAGAGCACCTATGGGTGTCTATGACTTTAAGGTCTCAACACAAGAGTTCAGATTCAT
GACTGCTAACAATCTAACTGCACCTAGAAATTCTTGGGAGGCTATGGCTCTGAACTTTAAGTTAATAGGT
ATTGGCGGTACACCTTGTATAAAGGTTGCTGCTATGCAGTAA
