[The description below was written by a language model from this plasmid's Addgene catalogue record.]
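Description:
pDONR223 MERS-CoV NSP6_nostop is a Gateway-compatible Entry clone built on the pDONR223 donor backbone (listed as 5005 bp without insert). It is propagated in E. coli under spectinomycin selection. The record gives no feature table and lists the copy number as unknown, so the origin of replication and the exact attachment sites flanking the insert are not documented here. As a Gateway Entry clone made by recombinational cloning, the insert would be expected to sit between attL-type sites, and M13 forward and reverse priming sites on either side are used for sequence verification.

The payload is an 876 bp open reading frame encoding NSP6, a non-structural protein of Middle East respiratory syndrome coronavirus. NSP6 is produced in the virus by cleavage of the orf1ab replicase polyprotein, the gene to which the record maps this insert. The "nostop" designation indicates that the coding sequence lacks a terminal stop codon, so that after transfer into a Destination vector the protein can be read through into a C-terminal tag or fusion partner. No promoter, tag or reporter is stated in the record. This fits the role of an Entry vector, which acts as a shuttle for the coding sequence rather than as an expression plasmid.

The construct belongs to a collection of human coronavirus protein-coding sequences in Gateway Entry format. Its typical use is as a source clone for LR recombination, moving the NSP6 ORF into expression vectors chosen by the user. The specific downstream applications and hosts depend on those Destination vectors and are not specified in the record.
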