Addgene plasmid #168611: pDONR223 MERS-CoV NSP6_nostop
Purpose: Gateway-compatible Entry vector
Depositing lab: Fritz Roth. Depositing organization: Sinai Health System. Publication: A resource of human coronavirus protein-coding sequences in a flexible, multipurpose Gateway Entry clone collection. Weller B, Lin CW, Pogoutse O, Sauer M, Marin-de la Rosa N, Strobel A, Young V, Knapp JJ, Rayhan A, Falter C, Kim DK, Roth FP, Falter-Braun P. G3 (Bethesda). 2023 Jul 5;13(7):jkad105. doi: 10.1093/g3journal/jkad105. PubMed 37267226.
Backbone
  Vector backbone: pDONR223
  Backbone manufacturer: Rual et al, Genome Res. 14:2128-2135, 2004.
  Backbone size w/o insert (bp): 5005
  Vector type: Other
Growth in bacteria
  Bacterial resistance: Spectinomycin, 50 μg/mL
  Growth temperature: 37°C
  Growth strain: DH5alpha
  Copy number: Unknown
Gene/Insert
  Gene/Insert name: NSP6
  Species: Other
  Insert size (bp): 876
  Entrez Gene: orf1ab (a.k.a. G128_gp01)
  Cloning method: Gateway Cloning
  Sequencing primers: 5′ m13-For; 3′ m13-Rev
Resource information
  A portion of this plasmid was derived from a plasmid made by: Falter-Braun Lab
Terms and licenses: Academic/Nonprofit Terms; Industry Terms
How to cite: pDONR223 MERS-CoV NSP6_nostop was a gift from Fritz Roth (Addgene plasmid # 168611 ; http://n2t.net/addgene:168611 ; RRID:Addgene_168611)
